Addgene plasmid #153911: pGBW-m4136059
Purpose: Mammalian expression plasmid for SARS-CoV-2 nsp11
Depositing lab: Ginkgo Bioworks & Benjie Chen. Depositing organization: Ginkgo Bioworks.
Backbone
  Vector backbone: pTwist_CMV_6
  Backbone size w/o insert (bp): 4180
  Vector type: Mammalian Expression
Growth in bacteria
  Bacterial resistance: Ampicillin, 100 μg/mL
  Growth temperature: 37°C
  Growth strain: DH5alpha
  Copy number: High Copy
Gene/Insert
  Gene/Insert name: SARS-CoV-2 nsp11
  Species: Severe acute respiratory syndrome coronavirus 2
  Insert size (bp): 38
  Mutation: wt
  Entrez Gene: ORF1ab (a.k.a. GU280_gp01)
  Promoter: CMV
  Cloning method: Unknown
Resource information
  A portion of this plasmid was derived from a plasmid made by: GinkgoBioworks
Depositor comments: NCBI reference sequence: YP_009725312.1
How to cite: pGBW-m4136059 was a gift from Ginkgo Bioworks & Benjie Chen (Addgene plasmid # 153911 ; http://n2t.net/addgene:153911 ; RRID:Addgene_153911)
