[The description below was written by a language model from this plasmid's Addgene catalogue record and pLannotate feature annotations shown in this document.]
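Description:
pGBW-m4136059 is a mammalian expression plasmid built on the pTwist_CMV_6 backbone (about 4.2 kb) that carries the wild-type coding sequence for SARS-CoV-2 nsp11, a very short peptide encoded within the viral ORF1ab gene. The insert is listed at only 38 bp and is placed under CMV promoter control for transient expression in mammalian cells. In bacteria the plasmid is maintained at high copy through a ColE1/pUC-type origin and selected with ampicillin via a full-length β-lactamase (AmpR) gene. The annotation also picks up a small β-lactamase fragment elsewhere in the backbone, which is likely a remnant rather than a functional marker.

The feature table, generated from the full sequenced plasmid, shows the CMV immediate early enhancer followed by CMV promoter elements near the end of the circular map, one of them annotated as a truncated CMVd2-type promoter. The SV40 polyadenylation signal and a small fragment of SV40 large T antigen coding sequence lie just past the origin of numbering. The nsp11 insert itself is too short to be annotated, but presumably lies between the promoter and this polyadenylation region. The SV40 elements are annotated on the minus strand, so the record does not settle their orientation relative to the insert. The mammalian cassette is flanked by 5' and 3' human β-globin insulator elements, and T7 and rrnG terminators plus a synthetic poly(A) signal sit at the cassette boundaries, an arrangement that helps isolate the expression unit from read-through transcription arising in the backbone. No epitope tag, reporter or mammalian selection marker is recorded. The plasmid belongs to a set of SARS-CoV-2 protein expression constructs and is suited to studying nsp11 in transfected mammalian cells.
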