Features (pLannotate 1.2.2; 15 found; start..end, strand, type, name):
     99..220     -  polyA_signal   SV40 poly(A) signal: SV40 polyadenylation signal
    243..312     -  CDS            large T antigen (fragment): large T antigen from SV40 (simian virus 40)
    335..381     +  terminator     T7 terminator: transcription terminator for bacteriophage T7 RNA polymerase
    411..547     +  terminator     rrnG terminator: transcription terminator from the E. coli ribosomal RNA rrnG operon (Albrechtsen et al., 1991)
    592..663     +  misc_feature   3' β-globin insulator: insulator downstream of the human β-globin locus (Farrell et al., 2002)
    889..1477    -  rep_origin     ori: high-copy-number ColE1/pMB1/pBR322/pUC origin of replication
   1649..1713    -  CDS            bla(M) (fragment): β-lactamase lacking the signal sequence; bla(M); allows cytosolic expression of β-lactamase
   2223..3083    +  CDS            AmpR: β-lactamase; bla; confers resistance to ampicillin, carbenicillin, and related antibiotics
   3096..3232    +  terminator     rrnG terminator: transcription terminator from the E. coli ribosomal RNA rrnG operon (Albrechtsen et al., 1991)
   3384..3455    +  misc_feature   5' β-globin insulator: insulator upstream of the human β-globin locus (Farrell et al., 2002)
   3460..3506    -  terminator     T7 terminator: transcription terminator for bacteriophage T7 RNA polymerase
   3524..3572    -  polyA_signal   poly(A) signal: synthetic polyadenylation signal
   3653..3956    +  enhancer       CMV enhancer: human cytomegalovirus immediate early enhancer
   4029..4046    -  promoter       CMV promoter (fragment): human cytomegalovirus (CMV) immediate early promoter
   4109..4160    +  promoter       CMVd2 promoter: truncated human cytomegalovirus (CMV) immediate early promoter that yields moderately reduced expression relative to the full-length promoter
>Addgene plasmid #153911 | pGBW-m4136059 | addgene full sequence | sequence record 300254 | Ginkgo NGS Result
CACCATGAGTGCCGATGCTCAGTCCTTTCTCAACGGTTTCGCAGTGTAAGCTAGCTTGACTGACTGAGAT
ACAGCGTACCTTCAGCTCACAGACATGATAAGATACATTGATGAGTTTGGACAAACCACAACTAGAATGC
AGTGAAAAAAATGCTTTATTTGTGAAATTTGTGATGCTATTGCTTTATTTGTAACCATTATAAGCTGCAA
TAAACAAGTTAACAACAACAATTGCATTCATTTTATGTTTCAGGTTCAGGGGGAGGTGTGGGAGGTTTTT
TAAAGCAAGTAAAACCTCTACAAATGTGGTATTGGCCCATCTCTATCGGTATCGTAGCATAACCCCTTGG
GGCCTCTAAACGGGTCTTGAGGGGTTTTTTGTGCCCCTCGGGCCGGATTGCTATCTACCGGCATTGGCGC
AGAAAAAAATGCCTGATGCGACGCTGCGCGTCTTATACTCCCACATATGCCAGATTCAGCAACGGATACG
GCTTCCCCAACTTGCCCACTTCCATACGTGTCCTCCTTACCAGAAATTTATCCTTAAGGTCGTCAGCTAT
CCTGCAGGCGATCTCTCGATTTCGATCAAGACATTCCTTTAATGGTCTTTTCTGGACACCACTAGGGGTC
AGAAGTAGTTCATCAAACTTTCTTCCCTCCCTAATCTCATTGGTTACCTTGGGCTATCGAAACTTAATTA
ACCAGTCAAGTCAGCTACTTGGCGAGATCGACTTGTCTGGGTTTCGACTACGCTCAGAATTGCGTCAGTC
AAGTTCGATCTGGTCCTTGCTATTGCACCCGTTCTCCGATTACGAGTTTCATTTAAATCATGTGAGCAAA
AGGCCAGCAAAAGGCCAGGAACCGTAAAAAGGCCGCGTTGCTGGCGTTTTTCCATAGGCTCCGCCCCCCT
GACGAGCATCACAAAAATCGACGCTCAAGTCAGAGGTGGCGAAACCCGACAGGACTATAAAGATACCAGG
CGTTTCCCCCTGGAAGCTCCCTCGTGCGCTCTCCTGTTCCGACCCTGCCGCTTACCGGATACCTGTCCGC
CTTTCTCCCTTCGGGAAGCGTGGCGCTTTCTCATAGCTCACGCTGTAGGTATCTCAGTTCGGTGTAGGTC
GTTCGCTCCAAGCTGGGCTGTGTGCACGAACCCCCCGTTCAGCCCGACCGCTGCGCCTTATCCGGTAACT
ATCGTCTTGAGTCCAACCCGGTAAGACACGACTTATCGCCACTGGCAGCAGCCACTGGTAACAGGATTAG
CAGAGCGAGGTATGTAGGCGGTGCTACAGAGTTCTTGAAGTGGTGGCCTAACTACGGCTACACTAGAAGA
ACAGTATTTGGTATCTGCGCTCTGCTGAAGCCAGTTACCTTCGGAAAAAGAGTTGGTAGCTCTTGATCCG
GCAAACAAACCACCGCTGGTAGCGGTGGTTTTTTTGTTTGCAAGCAGCAGATTACGCGCAGAAAAAAAGG
ATCTCAAGAAGATCCTTTGATCTTTTCTACGGGGTCTGACGCTCAGTGGAACGAAAACTCACGTTAAGGG
ATTTTGGTCATGAGATTATCAAAAAGGATCTTCACCTAGATCCTTTTAAATTAAAAATGAAGTTTTAAAT
CAATCTAAAGTATATATGAGTAAACTTGGTCTGACAGTTACCAATGCTTAATCAGTGAGGCACCTATCTC
AGCGATCTGTCTATTTCGTTCATCCATAGTTGCATTTAAATTTCCGAACTCTCCAAGGCCCTCGTCGGAA
AATCTTCAAACCTTTCGTCCGATCCATCTTGCAGGCTACCTCTCGAACGAACTATCGCAAGTCTCTTGGC
CGGCCTTGCGCCTTGGCTATTGCTTGGCAGCGCCTATCGCCAGGTATTACTCCAATCCCGAATATCCGAG
ATCGGGATCACCCGAGAGAAGTTCAACCTACATCCTCAATCCCGATCTATCCGAGATCCGAGGAATATCG
AAATCGGGGCGCGCCTGGTGTACCGAGAACGATCCTCTCAGTGCGAGTCTCGACGATCCATATCGTTGCT
TGGCAGTCAGCCAGTCGGAATCCAGCTTGGGACCCAGGAAGTCCAATCGTCAGATATTGTACTCAAGCCT
GGTCACGGCAGCGTACCGATCTGTTTAAACCTAGATATTGATAGTCTGATCGGTCAACGTATAATCGAGT
CCTAGCTTTTGCAAACATCTATCAAGAGACAGGATCAGCAGGAGGCTTTCGCATGAGTATTCAACATTTC
CGTGTCGCCCTTATTCCCTTTTTTGCGGCATTTTGCCTTCCTGTTTTTGCTCACCCAGAAACGCTGGTGA
AAGTAAAAGATGCTGAAGATCAGTTGGGTGCGCGAGTGGGTTACATCGAACTGGATCTCAACAGCGGTAA
GATCCTTGAGAGTTTTCGCCCCGAAGAACGCTTTCCAATGATGAGCACTTTTAAAGTTCTGCTATGTGGC
GCGGTATTATCCCGTATTGACGCCGGGCAAGAGCAACTCGGTCGCCGCATACACTATTCTCAGAATGACT
TGGTTGAGTATTCACCAGTCACAGAAAAGCATCTTACGGATGGCATGACAGTAAGAGAATTATGCAGTGC
TGCCATAACCATGAGTGATAACACTGCGGCCAACTTACTTCTGACAACGATTGGAGGACCGAAGGAGCTA
ACCGCTTTTTTGCACAACATGGGGGATCATGTAACTCGCCTTGATCGTTGGGAACCGGAGCTGAATGAAG
CCATACCAAACGACGAGCGTGACACCACGATGCCTGTAGCAATGGCAACAACCTTGCGTAAACTATTAAC
TGGCGAACTACTTACTCTAGCTTCCCGGCAACAGTTGATAGACTGGATGGAGGCGGATAAAGTTGCAGGA
CCACTTCTGCGCTCGGCCCTTCCGGCTGGCTGGTTTATTGCTGATAAATCTGGAGCCGGTGAGCGTGGGT
CTCGCGGTATCATTGCAGCACTGGGGCCAGATGGTAAGCCCTCCCGTATCGTAGTTATCTACACGACGGG
GAGTCAGGCAACTATGGATGAACGAAATAGACAGATCGCTGAGATAGGTGCCTCACTGATTAAGCATTGG
TAACCGATTCTAGGTGCATTGGCGCAGAAAAAAATGCCTGATGCGACGCTGCGCGTCTTATACTCCCACA
TATGCCAGATTCAGCAACGGATACGGCTTCCCCAACTTGCCCACTTCCATACGTGTCCTCCTTACCAGAA
ATTTATCCTTAAGATCCCGAATCGTTTAAACTCGACTCTGGCTCTATCGAATCTCCGTCGTTTCGAGCTT
ACGCGAACAGCCGTGGCGCTCATTTGCTCGTCGGGCATCGAATCTCGTCAGCTATCGTCAGCTTACCTTT
TTGGCAGCGATCGCGGCTCCCGACATCTTGGACCATTAGCTCCACAGGTATCTTCTTCCCTCTAGTGGTC
ATAACAGCAGCTTCAGCTACCTCTCAATTCAAAAAACCCCTCAAGACCCGTTTAGAGGCCCCAAGGGGTT
ATGCTATCAATCGTTGCGTTACACACACAAAAAACCAACACACATCCATCTTCGATGGATAGCGATTTTA
TTATCTAACTGCTGATCGAGTGTAGCCAGATCTAGTAATCAATTACGGGGTCATTAGTTCATAGCCCATA
TATGGAGTTCCGCGTTACATAACTTACGGTAAATGGCCCGCCTGGCTGACCGCCCAACGACCCCCGCCCA
TTGACGTCAATAATGACGTATGTTCCCATAGTAACGCCAATAGGGACTTTCCATTGACGTCAATGGGTGG
AGTATTTACGGTAAACTGCCCACTTGGCAGTACATCAAGTGTATCATATGCCAAGTACGCCCCCTATTGA
CGTCAATGACGGTAAATGGCCCGCCTGGCATTATGCCCAGTACATGACCTTATGGGACTTTCCTACTTGG
CAGTACATCTACGTATTAGTCATCGCTATTACCATGCTGATGCGGTTTTGGCAGTACATCAATGGGCGTG
GATAGCGGTTTGACTCACGGGGATTTCCAAGTCTCCACCCCATTGACGTCAATGGGAGTTTGTTTTGGCA
CCAAAATCAACGGGACTTTCCAAAATGTCGTAACAACTCCGCCCCATTGACGCAAATGGGCGGTAGGCGT
GTACGGTGGGAGGTCTATATAAGCAGAGCTGGTTTAGTGAACCGTCAGATCAGATCTTTGTCGATCCTAC
CATCCACTCGACACACCCGCCAGCGGCCGC
